LOCUS       Exported 711 bp ds-DNA linear SYN 31-MAY-2021
DEFINITION  GFP-tagged mammalian expression of full-length Nup88.
ACCESSION   .
VERSION     .
KEYWORDS    pEGFP-Nup88
SOURCE      synthetic DNA construct
  ORGANISM  synthetic DNA construct
REFERENCE   1 (bases 1 to 711)
  AUTHORS   Lussi YC, Hugi I, Laurell E, Kutay U, Fahrenkrog B
  TITLE     The nucleoporin Nup88 is interacting with nuclear lamin A.
  JOURNAL   Mol Biol Cell. 2011 Apr;22(7):1080-90. doi: 10.1091/mbc.E10-05-0463.
            Epub 2011 Feb 2.
  PUBMED    21289091
REFERENCE   2 (bases 1 to 711)
  AUTHORS   .
  TITLE     Direct Submission
  JOURNAL   Exported May 31, 2021 from SnapGene Server 1.1.58
            http://www.snapgene.com
FEATURES             Location/Qualifiers
     source          1..711
                     /organism="synthetic DNA construct"
                     /mol_type="other DNA"
ORIGIN
        1 gtccggactc agatctcgag ctcaagcttc gaattctgca gtcgacggta cccagatggc
       61 ggccgccgag ggaccggtgg gcgacggcga gctgtggcag acctggcttc ctaaccacgt
      121 cgtgttcttg cggctccggg agggactgaa aaaccagagt ccaaccgaag ctgagaaacc
      181 agcttcttcg tcgttgcctt cgtcgccgcc gccgcagttg ctgacgagaa acgtggtctt
      241 tggcctcggc ggagagcttt tcctgtggga cggagaagac agctccttct tagtcgttcg
      301 ccttcggggc cccagcggcg gcggcgaaga gcccgccctg tcccagtacc agagattgct
      361 ttgcataaat ccacccctgt ttgaaatcta tcaagtcttg ttaagcccaa cacaacatca
      421 tgtagcactt ataggaataa aaggacttat ggtattagaa ttacctaaaa gatgggggaa
      481 gaattctgaa tttgaaggtg gaaaatcaac agtgaattgt agtaccactc cagttgcgga
      541 gagatttttc accagttcca cctctctgac tctaaagcat gctgcatggt atccaagtga
      601 aatcctggat ccccacgtag tgctgttaac atcagacaac gtaatcagaa tttactcact
      661 acgtgagccg cagacaccca ctaacgtgat aatactttca gaagccgaag a
//
