>Addgene plasmid #64283 | pEGFP-Nup88 | addgene partial sequence | sequence record 110918 | EGFP-N 5'-CGTCGCCGTCCAGCTCGACCAG-3'
ATGGTGGCGACCGGTAGCGCTAGCGGATCTGACGGTTCACTAAACCAGCTCTGCTTATATAGACCTCCCA
CCGTACACGCCTACCGCCCATTTGCGTCAATGGGGCGGAGTTGTTACGACATTTTGGAAAGTCCCGTTGA
TTTTGGTGCCAAAACAAACTCCCATTGACGTCAATGGGGTGGAGACTTGGAAATCCCCGTGAGTCAAACC
GCTATCCACGCCCATTGATGTACTGCCAAAACCGCATCACCATGGTAATAGCGATGACTAATACGTAGAT
GTACTGCCAAGTAGGAAAGTCCCATAAGGTCATGTACTGGGCATAATGCCAGGCGGGCCATTTACCGTCA
TTGACGTCAATAGGGGGCGTACTTGGCATATGATACACTTGATGTACTGCCAAGTGGGCAGTTTACCGTA
AATACTCCACCCATTGACGTCAATGGAAAGTCCCTATTGGCGTTACTATGGGAACATACGTCATTATTGA
CGTCAATGGGCGGGGGTCGTTGGGCGGTCAGCCAGGCGGGCCATTTACCGTAAGTTATGTAACGCGGAAC
TCCATATATGGGCTATGAACTAATGACCCCGTAATTGATTACTATTAATAACTAATGCATGGCGGTAATA
CGGTTATCCACAGAATCA
