>Addgene plasmid #64283 | pEGFP-Nup88 | addgene partial sequence | sequence record 110919 | SV40pA-R 5'-GAAATTTGTGATGCTATTGC-3'
TTGCATTCATTTTATGTTTCAGGTTCAGGGGGAGGTGTGGGAGGTTTTTTAAAGCAAGTAAAACCTCTAC
AAATGTGGTATGGCTGATTATGATCAGTTATCTAGATCCGGTGGATCCCGGGTCAGAAGTTTACATGATT
GCGGATATCATTGATTTGCTTCACCATTTCCCTTATATGTTCACCCTCCTCTTTCAGGATGGACTGAATG
CACTTTCGCTGGTAGGCACTGAGAATAATGGTGGGTTTTGGAAGACTCAACACCTTCTCCATCTTTTGCT
GTTGATAATCCTTTTTCATAGTAACCTGTTTGATGGCATTGCCCAAATGTCGAAGTTGATCAGGTATCAG
CTGTAATTCTTTCTTCATGTCTCGCTCACTATCAGAGAGAACTGGGAGCTCAGAGTGAAAACTGTGAAGT
AGTTTTTTCATCCTGTTCATGATATCCTCTTGTTTTTCTTTAGCTTCCTCATATTTGTCAGCTAAACGCT
CAGCCATTTCCCGCAGACTTTTCCTCTCTTCTCGACAATAACTGAGATCTTCTAGTTGTTTCTTTTTTTG
GTCACATAATAATTTGACCCTCCGCTGAATCTCCTCCTTTGCCAAGTCCTGTTTGAGAATGTACTGCTCT
CTGAACACCTGGGTGGCTCTGCTGAGGAGCTGAAGGCATTCTTCA
