[The description below was written by a language model from this plasmid's Addgene catalogue record and the feature table of its GenBank file.]
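Description:
pEGFP-Nup88 is a mammalian expression plasmid built on the Clontech pEGFP-C1 backbone, carrying full-length human NUP88 (nucleoporin 88 kDa). The Nup88 coding sequence was inserted by restriction cloning into a KpnI site, with KpnI retained at both ends of the insert. This places it downstream of, and fused to, the backbone-encoded GFP, so the cell produces Nup88 with an N-terminal GFP tag. Because the same enzyme was used at both ends, the cloning was non-directional. Transcription of the fusion is driven by the CMV promoter, a strong constitutive promoter in most mammalian cell lines. The recorded 3′ sequencing primer implies an SV40 polyadenylation signal downstream of the insert, as is standard for this backbone. The total size is listed as about 6.9 kb, of which roughly 4.7 kb is backbone.

The plasmid is maintained in E. coli at high copy number under kanamycin selection. A neomycin resistance marker allows G418 selection of transfected mammalian cells, which makes stable lines possible as well as transient expression. The stated purpose is GFP-tagged expression of full-length Nup88. This suits live or fixed-cell imaging of the nucleoporin's localization and pull-down or interaction studies through the GFP tag, consistent with the associated work on Nup88 binding to nuclear lamin A.

The sequence record held for this plasmid is only a 711 bp partial read with no annotated features. It therefore does not independently confirm the origin of replication, the promoter, the fusion junction or the orientation of the insert, and these details rest on the catalogue fields and the known pEGFP-C1 design.
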