Addgene plasmid #64283: pEGFP-Nup88
Purpose: GFP-tagged mammalian expression of full-length Nup88
Depositing lab: Birthe Fahrenkrog. Depositing organization: Universite Libre de Bruxelles. Publication: The nucleoporin Nup88 is interacting with nuclear lamin A. Lussi YC, Hugi I, Laurell E, Kutay U, Fahrenkrog B. Mol Biol Cell. 2011 Apr;22(7):1080-90. doi: 10.1091/mbc.E10-05-0463. Epub 2011 Feb 2. PubMed 21289091.
Backbone
  Vector backbone: pEGFP-C1
  Backbone manufacturer: Clontech
  Backbone size w/o insert (bp): 4700
  Total vector size (bp): 6949
  Vector type: Mammalian Expression
  Selectable markers: Neomycin (select with G418)
Growth in bacteria
  Bacterial resistance: Kanamycin, 50 μg/mL
  Growth temperature: 37°C
  Growth strain: DH5alpha
  Copy number: High Copy
Gene/Insert
  Gene/Insert name: Nup88 (alt name: nucleoporin 88kDa)
  Species: H. sapiens (human)
  Entrez Gene: NUP88 (a.k.a. FADS4)
  Promoter: CMV
  Tag / fusion protein: GFP (N terminal on backbone)
  Cloning method: Restriction Enzyme; 5′ cloning site KpnI (not destroyed); 3′ cloning site KpnI (not destroyed)
  Sequencing primers: 5′ EGFP-C; 3′ SV40pA-R
Terms and licenses: Academic/Nonprofit Terms; Industry Terms: Not Available to Industry
How to cite: pEGFP-Nup88 was a gift from Birthe Fahrenkrog (Addgene plasmid # 64283 ; http://n2t.net/addgene:64283 ; RRID:Addgene_64283)
